Addgene plasmid #223892: pD(Ct)_3C-TS
Purpose: 4G-cloning donor for C-terminal 3C-TwinStrep tag
Depositing lab: Stephan Gruber. Depositing organization: Universite de Lausanne (UNIL). Publication: 4G cloning: rapid gene assembly for expression of multisubunit protein complexes in diverse hosts. Taschner M, Dickinson JB, Roisne-Hamelin F, Gruber S. Life Sci Alliance. 2024 Dec 2;8(1):e202402899. doi: 10.26508/lsa.202402899. Print 2025 Jan. PubMed 39622624.
Backbone
  Vector backbone: pD
  Vector type: Golden-Gate Donor
Growth in bacteria
  Bacterial resistance: Chloramphenicol, 25 μg/mL
  Growth temperature: 37°C
  Growth strain: Pir1 ; strain contains pir-116 mutation for plasmid maintenance at high copy
  Copy number: High Copy
Gene/Insert
  Gene/Insert name: 3C-TwinStrep
  Species: Synthetic
  Cloning method: Gibson Cloning
Terms and licenses: Academic/Nonprofit Terms; Industry Terms: Not Available to Industry
Depositor comments: Please visit https://doi.org/10.1101/2024.06.17.599261 for bioRxiv preprint.
How to cite: pD(Ct)_3C-TS was a gift from Stephan Gruber (Addgene plasmid # 223892 ; http://n2t.net/addgene:223892 ; RRID:Addgene_223892)
