[The description below was written by a language model from this plasmid's Addgene catalogue record and pLannotate feature annotations shown in this document.]
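Description:
pD(Ct)_3C-TS is a small (about 2 kb) Golden Gate donor plasmid from the 4G-cloning system, a modular assembly scheme for building expression constructs for multisubunit protein complexes in a range of hosts. It is built on the pD backbone and is not itself an expression vector. Instead it supplies a ready-made part, a synthetic C-terminal 3C-TwinStrep tag module, which is transferred onto the end of a gene of interest during assembly. The tag module was placed in the backbone by Gibson cloning.

Propagation depends on the R6K γ origin, which fires only when the R6K initiator protein pi is supplied in trans. The plasmid therefore has to be maintained in a pir-expressing E. coli strain, and the pir-116 allele of the recommended host gives high copy number. This conditional origin means the donor cannot replicate in ordinary cloning strains, which would be expected to reduce donor carry-over after an assembly reaction. Selection is by chloramphenicol, through a cat gene driven by its own promoter.

The payload appears in the annotation as two Strep-Tag II fragments close together near the end of the sequence, consistent with the tandem arrangement of a TwinStrep tag, which binds Strep-Tactin for affinity purification. The 3C element named in the record, presumably a 3C protease cleavage site that allows the tag to be removed after purification, was not picked up by the automated annotation. A loxP site lies upstream of the tag region, although the record does not state its role. The short hits to SET1 and to Tn5 transposase are partial fragments and are probably incidental sequence matches or backbone remnants rather than functional parts. The type IIS restriction sites used for Golden Gate assembly are not annotated.
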