Features (pLannotate 1.2.2; 8 found; start..end, strand, type, name):
     32..81      +  CDS            SET1 (fragment): solubility-enhancement tag derived from T7 phage gene 10B
    175..277     +  promoter       cat promoter: promoter of the E. coli cat gene encoding chloramphenicol acetyltransferase
    278..934     +  CDS            cat: CAT_ECOLX - Experimental evidence at protein level: Swiss-Prot protein existence level 1. This enzyme is an effector of chloramphenicol resistance in bacteria. From Escherichia coli. This protein is used as a marker in many commonly used cloning vectors, such as pACYC184.
   1210..1323    -  CDS            tnpA (fragment): TN5P_ECOLX - Also known as tnp. Experimental evidence at protein level: Swiss-Prot protein existence level 1. Mediates transposition of transposon Tn5 by a 'cut and paste' mechanism. First, the monomeric transposase binds the 19 bp inverted DNA repeats flanking the transposon. Then, dimerization of the DNA- bound transposase creates a synaptic DNA complex. After nicking of the first DNA strand, excision of the transposon proceeds through a series of intermediates. The transposase then mediates the insertion of the transposon at a new site by strand transfer. The activity of the wild- type tran
   1332..1688    -  rep_origin     R6K γ ori: γ replication origin from E. coli plasmid R6K; requires the R6K initiator protein pi for replication
   1741..1774    +  protein_bind   loxP: Cre-mediated recombination occurs in the 8-bp core sequence (GCATACAT). Cre recombinase
   1882..1901    +  CDS            Strep-Tag II (fragment): peptide that binds Strep-Tactin®, an engineered form of streptavidin
   1942..1964    +  CDS            Strep-Tag II (fragment): peptide that binds Strep-Tactin®, an engineered form of streptavidin
>Addgene plasmid #223892 | pD(Ct)_3C-TS | addgene full sequence | sequence record 445926 | Addgene NGS Result
GGAGACCCACTGCTTGAGCCTAGAAGATCCGGCTGCTAACAAAGCCCGAAAGGAAGCTGAGTTGGCTGCT
GTCACCGCTGAGCAATAACTATCATAACCCCTAGGTGCCATTTCATTACCTCTTTCTCCGCACCCGACAT
AGATCTGGGCCAACTTTTGGCGAAAATGAGACGTTGATCGGCACGTAAGAGGGTCCAACTTTCACCATAA
TGAAATAAGATCACTACCGGGCGTATTTTTTGAGTTATCGAGATTTTCAGGAGCTAAGGAAGCTAAAATG
GAGAAAAAAATCACTGGATATACCACCGTTGATATATCCCAATGGCATCGTAAAGAACATTTTGAGGCAT
TTCAGTCAGTTGCTCAATGTACCTATAACCAGACCGTTCAGCTGGATATTACGGCCTTTTTAAAGACCGT
AAAGAAAAATAAGCACAAGTTTTATCCGGCCTTTATTCACATTCTTGCCCGCCTGATGAATGCTCATCCG
GAATTCCGTATGGCAATGAAAGACGGTGAGCTGGTGATATGGGATAGTGTTCACCCTTGTTACACCGTTT
TCCATGAGCAAACTGAAACGTTTTCATCGCTCTGGAGTGAATACCACGACGATTTCCGGCAGTTTCTACA
CATATATTCGCAAGATGTGGCGTGTTACGGTGAAAACCTGGCCTATTTCCCTAAAGGGTTTATTGAGAAT
ATGTTTTTCGTCTCAGCCAATCCCTGGGTGAGTTTCACCAGTTTTGATTTAAACGTGGCCAATATGGACA
ACTTCTTCGCCCCCGTTTTCACCATGGGCAAATATTATACGCAAGGCGACAAGGTGCTGATGCCGCTGGC
GATTCAGGTTCATCATGCCGTTTGTGATGGCTTCCATGTCGGCAGAATGCTTAATGAATTACAACAGTAC
TGCGATGAGTGGCAGGGTGGGGCGTAATTTTTTTAAGGCAGTTATTGGTGCCCTTAAACGCCTGGTTGCT
ACGCCTGAATAAGTGATAATAAGCGGATGAATGGCAGAAATTCGAAAGCAAATTCGACCCGGTCGTCGGT
TCAGGGCAGGGTCGTTAAATAGCCGCTTATGTCTATTGCTGGTTTACCGGTTTATTGACTACCGGAAGCA
GTGTGACCGTGTGCTTCTCAAATGCCTGAGGCCAGTTTGCTCAGGCTCTCCCCGTGGAGGTAATAATTGA
CGATATGATCATTTATTCTGCCTCCCAGCTGACATTCATCCGGGGTCAGCACCGTTTCTGCGGACTGGCT
TTCTACGTGTTCCGCTTCCTTTAGCAGCCCTTGCGCCCTGAGTGCTTGCGGCAGCGTGAAGCTAATTCCC
ATGTCAGCCGTTAAGTGTTCCTGTGTCACTCAAAATTGCTTTGAGAGGCTCTAAGGGCTTCTCAGTGCGT
TACATCCCTGGCTTGTTGTCCACAACCGTTAAACCTTAAAAGCTTTAAAAGCCTTATATATTCTTTTTTT
TCTTATAAAACTTAAAACCTTAGAGGCTATTTAAGTTGCTGATTTATATTAATTTTATTGTTCAAACATG
AGAGCTTAGTACGTGAAACATGAGAGCTTAGTACGTTAGCCATGAGAGCTTAGTACGTTAGCCATGAGGG
TTTAGTTCGTTAAACATGAGAGCTTAGTACGTTAAACATGAGAGCTTAGTACGTGAAACATGAGAGCTTA
GTACGTACTATCAACAGGTTGAACTGCTGATCAACAGATCCTCTACGCGGCCGCGGTACCATAACTTCGT
ATAGCATACATTATACGAAGTTATCTGCCAGGCACATGGGTTTTACTAGTATCGATTCGCGACCTACTCC
GGAATATTAGGTCTCAGGATCCCTGGAAGTTCTGTTCCAGGGGCCCGGTGGATCTAGCGCTTGGAGCCAC
CCGCAGTTCGAGAAAGGTGGAGGTTCCGGAGGTGGATCGGGAGGTGGATCGTGGAGCCACCCGCAGTTCG
AAAAATAAG
